Addgene plasmid #219245: SFFV-MEOX2-Brd 311
Purpose: Transcription factor MEOX2 with a specific barcode assigned.
Depositing lab: Filipe Pereira. Depositing organization: Center for Neuroscience and Cell Biology, University of Coimbra. Publication: A combinatorial transcription factor screening platform for immune cell reprogramming. Kurochkin I, Altman AR, Caiado I, Pertiga-Cabral D, Halitzki E, Minaeva M, Zimmermannova O, Henriques-Oliveira L, Klein D, Nair M, Oliveira D, Cajal LR, Knittel R, Feick C, Ringner M, Martin M, Cirovic B, Pires CF, Rosa FF, Sitnicka E, Theis FJ, Pereira CF. Cell Syst. 2026 Jan 21;17(1):101457. doi: 10.1016/j.cels.2025.101457. Epub 2026 Jan 14. PubMed 41539305.
Backbone
  Vector backbone: SFFV-MCS
  Backbone size w/o insert (bp): 6638
  Vector type: Lentiviral
Growth in bacteria
  Bacterial resistance: Ampicillin, 100 μg/mL
  Growth temperature: 37°C
  Growth strain: NEB Stable
  Copy number: High Copy
Gene/Insert
  Gene/Insert name: MEOX2
  Species: H. sapiens (human)
  Insert size (bp): 912
  Entrez Gene: MEOX2 (a.k.a. GAX, MOX2)
  Promoter: The spleen focus-forming virus (SFFV) promoter
  Cloning method: Restriction Enzyme; 5′ cloning site Bsp119I (not destroyed); 3′ cloning site BstHI (not destroyed)
Terms and licenses: Academic/Nonprofit Terms; Industry Terms: Not Available to Industry
Depositor comments: Barcode sequence cloned into XbaI restriction site. Design of plasmid is as follows: SFFV-[TF sequence]-WPRE-[Barcode sequence].
How to cite: SFFV-MEOX2-Brd 311 was a gift from Filipe Pereira (Addgene plasmid # 219245 ; http://n2t.net/addgene:219245 ; RRID:Addgene_219245)
