[The description below was written by a language model from this plasmid's Addgene catalogue record and pLannotate feature annotations shown in this document.]
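Description:
SFFV-MEOX2-Brd 311 is a lentiviral transfer plasmid built on the SFFV-MCS backbone for expressing the human homeobox transcription factor MEOX2 (also known as GAX or MOX2) together with an assigned DNA barcode. It is propagated in E. coli through a high-copy ColE1/pUC-type origin and selected with ampicillin via the β-lactamase gene. The backbone also carries pBluescript-derived remnants (f1 ori, lacZα and lac regulatory fragments, T3 and T7 promoters) and an SV40 origin and poly(A) signal outside the viral region.

The viral cassette has a third-generation, self-inactivating layout. An RSV promoter drives a truncated HIV-1 5' LTR, followed by the Ψ packaging signal with a partial gag sequence, the Rev response element for Rev-dependent nuclear export of the genomic RNA, and the cPPT/CTS element. The cassette ends in a ΔU3 3' LTR that inactivates LTR promoter activity after integration. Within this frame, the spleen focus-forming virus (SFFV) promoter drives the MEOX2 coding sequence, which was inserted by restriction cloning between flanking multiple-cloning-site fragments. A WPRE downstream enhances transcript expression. No epitope tag, fluorescent reporter or mammalian selection marker is annotated.

According to the depositor, the design is SFFV–transcription factor–WPRE–barcode, with the barcode cloned into an XbaI site. It does not appear as a separate feature in the table, but placement after the WPRE would put it in the 3' portion of the transcript, upstream of the 3' LTR. The plasmid belongs to a barcoded transcription factor collection from a combinatorial screening platform for immune cell reprogramming, where the barcode presumably identifies which factors a transduced cell received.
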