Features (pLannotate 1.2.2; 29 found; start..end, strand, type, name):
     94..112     -  promoter       T7 promoter: promoter for bacteriophage T7 RNA polymerase
    120..275     +  CDS            lacZα (fragment): LacZα fragment of β-galactosidase; lacZ fragment
    280..708     +  rep_origin     f1 ori (sequence partly withheld): f1 bacteriophage origin of replication; arrow indicates direction of (+) strand synthesis
    761..865     +  promoter       AmpR promoter: bla
    866..1726    +  CDS            AmpR: β-lactamase; bla; confers resistance to ampicillin, carbenicillin, and related antibiotics
   1897..2485    +  rep_origin     ori: high-copy-number ColE1/pMB1/pBR322/pUC origin of replication
   2668..2760    +  CDS            lacI (fragment): lac repressor; lacI; The lac repressor binds to the lac operator to inhibit transcription in E. coli. This inhibition can be relieved by adding lactose or isopropyl-β-D-thiogalactopyranoside (IPTG).
   2773..2794    +  protein_bind   CAP binding site: CAP binding activates transcription in the presence of cAMP. E. coli catabolite activator protein
   2809..2839    +  promoter       lac promoter: promoter for the E. coli lac operon
   2847..2863    +  protein_bind   lac operator: The lac repressor binds to the lac operator to inhibit transcription in E. coli. This inhibition can be relieved by adding lactose or isopropyl-β-D-thiogalactopyranoside (IPTG). lac repressor encoded by lacI
   2908..2926    +  promoter       T3 promoter: promoter for bacteriophage T3 RNA polymerase
   2954..3180    +  promoter       RSV promoter: Rous sarcoma virus enhancer/promoter
   3181..3361    +  LTR            5' LTR (truncated): truncated 5' long terminal repeat (LTR) from HIV-1
   3408..3533    +  misc_feature   HIV-1 Ψ: packaging signal of human immunodeficiency virus type 1
   3517..3880    +  CDS            HIV-1 gag (fragment): gag protein from human immunodeficiency virus 1; gag
   4026..4259    +  misc_feature   RRE: The Rev response element (RRE) of HIV-1 allows for Rev-dependent mRNA export from the nucleus to the cytoplasm.
   4636..4736    +  CDS            Rev (fragment): human immunodeficiency virus 1 (HIV-1) Rev protein; rev; enhances nuclear export of unspliced and incompletely spliced viral mRNAs
   4755..4872    +  misc_feature   cPPT/CTS: central polypurine tract and central termination sequence of HIV-1
   4906..5307    +  promoter       SFFV promoter: spleen focus-forming virus long terminal repeat (LTR) promoter
   5317..5340    +  misc_feature   MCS (fragment): pBluescript multiple cloning site
   5365..6273    +  CDS            MEOX2: MEOX2_HUMAN - Also known as GAX From Homo sapiens (Human).
   6284..6309    +  misc_feature   MCS (fragment): pBluescript multiple cloning site
   6309..6368    +  CDS            S (fragment): HBSAG_WHV6 - Experimental evidence at transcript level: Swiss-Prot protein existence level 2. The middle envelope protein plays an important role in the budding of the virion. It is involved in the induction of budding in a nucleocapsid independent way. In this process the majority of envelope proteins bud to form subviral lipoprotein particles of 22 nm of diameter that do not contain a nucleocapsid (By similarity). From Woodchuck hepatitis B virus (isolate w64/pWS23) (WHV).
   6500..6903    +  misc_feature   WPRE: woodchuck hepatitis virus posttranscriptional regulatory element
   6961..7020    +  CDS            nef (fragment): NEF_HV1Z2 - Experimental evidence at protein level: Swiss-Prot protein existence level 1. Extracellular Nef protein targets CD4(+) T-lymphocytes for apoptosis by interacting with CXCR4 surface receptors. From Human immunodeficiency virus type 1 group M subtype D (isolate Z2/CDC-Z34) (HIV-1).
   7022..7255    +  LTR            3' LTR (ΔU3): self-inactivating 3' long terminal repeat (LTR) from HIV-1
   7327..7448    +  polyA_signal   SV40 poly(A) signal: SV40 polyadenylation signal
   7467..7488    +  rep_origin     SV40 ori (fragment): SV40 origin of replication
   7488..73      +  rep_origin     SV40 ori (across the origin): SV40 origin of replication
>Addgene plasmid #219245 | SFFV-MEOX2-Brd 311 | addgene full sequence | sequence record 449009 | Addgene NGS Result
ATTTATGCAGAGGCCGAGGCCGCCTCGGCCTCTGAGCTATTCCAGAAGTAGTGAGGAGGCTTTTTTGGAG
GCCTAGGGACGTACCCAATTCGCCCTATAGTGAGTCGTATTACGCGCGCTCACTGGCCGTCGTTTTACAA
CGTCGTGACTGGGAAAACCCTGGCGTTACCCAACTTAATCGCCTTGCAGCACATCCCCCTTTCGCCAGCT
GGCGTAATAGCGAAGAGGCCCGCACCGATCGCCCTTCCCAACAGTTGCGCAGCCTGAATGGCGAATGGG
[124 nt withheld, positions 280-403]
C
[91 nt withheld, positions 405-495]
A
[49 nt withheld, positions 497-545]
CCTTTGACGTTGGAGTCCACGTTCTTT
[37 nt withheld, positions 573-609]
ACCCTATCTCGGTCTATTCTTTTGATTTATAAGGGATTTTGCCGATTTCGGCCTATTGGTTAAAAAATGA
GCTGATTTAACAAAAATTTAACGCGAATTTTAACAAAATATTAACGCTTACAATTTAGGTGGCACTTTTC
GGGGAAATGTGCGCGGAACCCCTATTTGTTTATTTTTCTAAATACATTCAAATATGTATCCGCTCATGAG
ACAATAACCCTGATAAATGCTTCAATAATATTGAAAAAGGAAGAGTATGAGTATTCAACATTTCCGTGTC
GCCCTTATTCCCTTTTTTGCGGCATTTTGCCTTCCTGTTTTTGCTCACCCAGAAACGCTGGTGAAAGTAA
AAGATGCTGAAGATCAGTTGGGTGCACGAGTGGGTTACATCGAACTGGATCTCAACAGCGGTAAGATCCT
TGAGAGTTTTCGCCCCGAAGAACGTTTTCCAATGATGAGCACTTTTAAAGTTCTGCTATGTGGCGCGGTA
TTATCCCGTATTGACGCCGGGCAAGAGCAACTCGGTCGCCGCATACACTATTCTCAGAATGACTTGGTTG
AGTACTCACCAGTCACAGAAAAGCATCTTACGGATGGCATGACAGTAAGAGAATTATGCAGTGCTGCCAT
AACCATGAGTGATAACACTGCGGCCAACTTACTTCTGACAACGATCGGAGGACCGAAGGAGCTAACCGCT
TTTTTGCACAACATGGGGGATCATGTAACTCGCCTTGATCGTTGGGAACCGGAGCTGAATGAAGCCATAC
CAAACGACGAGCGTGACACCACGATGCCTGTAGCAATGGCAACAACGTTGCGCAAACTATTAACTGGCGA
ACTACTTACTCTAGCTTCCCGGCAACAATTAATAGACTGGATGGAGGCGGATAAAGTTGCAGGACCACTT
CTGCGCTCGGCCCTTCCGGCTGGCTGGTTTATTGCTGATAAATCTGGAGCCGGTGAGCGTGGGTCTCGCG
GTATCATTGCAGCACTGGGGCCAGATGGTAAGCCCTCCCGTATCGTAGTTATCTACACGACGGGGAGTCA
GGCAACTATGGATGAACGAAATAGACAGATCGCTGAGATAGGTGCCTCACTGATTAAGCATTGGTAACTG
TCAGACCAAGTTTACTCATATATACTTTAGATTGATTTAAAACTTCATTTTTAATTTAAAAGGATCTAGG
TGAAGATCCTTTTTGATAATCTCATGACCAAAATCCCTTAACGTGAGTTTTCGTTCCACTGAGCGTCAGA
CCCCGTAGAAAAGATCAAAGGATCTTCTTGAGATCCTTTTTTTCTGCGCGTAATCTGCTGCTTGCAAACA
AAAAAACCACCGCTACCAGCGGTGGTTTGTTTGCCGGATCAAGAGCTACCAACTCTTTTTCCGAAGGTAA
CTGGCTTCAGCAGAGCGCAGATACCAAATACTGTTCTTCTAGTGTAGCCGTAGTTAGGCCACCACTTCAA
GAACTCTGTAGCACCGCCTACATACCTCGCTCTGCTAATCCTGTTACCAGTGGCTGCTGCCAGTGGCGAT
AAGTCGTGTCTTACCGGGTTGGACTCAAGACGATAGTTACCGGATAAGGCGCAGCGGTCGGGCTGAACGG
GGGGTTCGTGCACACAGCCCAGCTTGGAGCGAACGACCTACACCGAACTGAGATACCTACAGCGTGAGCT
ATGAGAAAGCGCCACGCTTCCCGAAGGGAGAAAGGCGGACAGGTATCCGGTAAGCGGCAGGGTCGGAACA
GGAGAGCGCACGAGGGAGCTTCCAGGGGGAAACGCCTGGTATCTTTATAGTCCTGTCGGGTTTCGCCACC
TCTGACTTGAGCGTCGATTTTTGTGATGCTCGTCAGGGGGGCGGAGCCTATGGAAAAACGCCAGCAACGC
GGCCTTTTTACGGTTCCTGGCCTTTTGCTGGCCTTTTGCTCACATGTTCTTTCCTGCGTTATCCCCTGAT
TCTGTGGATAACCGTATTACCGCCTTTGAGTGAGCTGATACCGCTCGCCGCAGCCGAACGACCGAGCGCA
GCGAGTCAGTGAGCGAGGAAGCGGAAGAGCGCCCAATACGCAAACCGCCTCTCCCCGCGCGTTGGCCGAT
TCATTAATGCAGCTGGCACGACAGGTTTCCCGACTGGAAAGCGGGCAGTGAGCGCAACGCAATTAATGTG
AGTTAGCTCACTCATTAGGCACCCCAGGCTTTACACTTTATGCTTCCGGCTCGTATGTTGTGTGGAATTG
TGAGCGGATAACAATTTCACACAGGAAACAGCTATGACCATGATTACGCCAAGCGCGCAATTAACCCTCA
CTAAAGGGAACAAAAGCTGGAGCTGCAAGCTTAATGTAGTCTTATGCAATACTCTTGTAGTCTTGCAACA
TGGTAACGATGAGTTAGCAACATGCCTTACAAGGAGAGAAAAAGCACCGTGCATGCCGATTGGTGGAAGT
AAGGTGGTACGATCGTGCCTTATTAGGAAGGCAACAGACGGGTCTGACATGGATTGGACGAACCACTGAA
TTGCCGCATTGCAGAGATATTGTATTTAAGTGCCTAGCTCGATACATAAACGGGTCTCTCTGGTTAGACC
AGATCTGAGCCTGGGAGCTCTCTGGCTAACTAGGGAACCCACTGCTTAAGCCTCAATAAAGCTTGCCTTG
AGTGCTTCAAGTAGTGTGTGCCCGTCTGTTGTGTGACTCTGGTAACTAGAGATCCCTCAGACCCTTTTAG
TCAGTGTGGAAAATCTCTAGCAGTGGCGCCCGAACAGGGACTTGAAAGCGAAAGGGAAACCAGAGGAGCT
CTCTCGACGCAGGACTCGGCTTGCTGAAGCGCGCACGGCAAGAGGCGAGGGGCGGCGACTGGTGAGTACG
CCAAAAATTTTGACTAGCGGAGGCTAGAAGGAGAGAGATGGGTGCGAGAGCGTCAGTATTAAGCGGGGGA
GAATTAGATCGCGATGGGAAAAAATTCGGTTAAGGCCAGGGGGAAAGAAAAAATATAAATTAAAACATAT
AGTATGGGCAAGCAGGGAGCTAGAACGATTCGCAGTTAATCCTGGCCTGTTAGAAACATCAGAAGGCTGT
AGACAAATACTGGGACAGCTACAACCATCCCTTCAGACAGGATCAGAAGAACTTAGATCATTATATAATA
CAGTAGCAACCCTCTATTGTGTGCATCAAAGGATAGAGATAAAAGACACCAAGGAAGCTTTAGACAAGAT
AGAGGAAGAGCAAAACAAAAGTAAGACCACCGCACAGCAAGCGGCCGCTGATCTTCAGACCTGGAGGAGG
AGATATGAGGGACAATTGGAGAAGTGAATTATATAAATATAAAGTAGTAAAAATTGAACCATTAGGAGTA
GCACCCACCAAGGCAAAGAGAAGAGTGGTGCAGAGAGAAAAAAGAGCAGTGGGAATAGGAGCTTTGTTCC
TTGGGTTCTTGGGAGCAGCAGGAAGCACTATGGGCGCAGCGTCAATGACGCTGACGGTACAGGCCAGACA
ATTATTGTCTGGTATAGTGCAGCAGCAGAACAATTTGCTGAGGGCTATTGAGGCGCAACAGCATCTGTTG
CAACTCACAGTCTGGGGCATCAAGCAGCTCCAGGCAAGAATCCTGGCTGTGGAAAGATACCTAAAGGATC
AACAGCTCCTGGGGATTTGGGGTTGCTCTGGAAAACTCATTTGCACCACTGCTGTGCCTTGGAATGCTAG
TTGGAGTAATAAATCTCTGGAACAGATTTGGAATCACACGACCTGGATGGAGTGGGACAGAGAAATTAAC
AATTACACAAGCTTAATACACTCCTTAATTGAAGAATCGCAAAACCAGCAAGAAAAGAATGAACAAGAAT
TATTGGAATTAGATAAATGGGCAAGTTTGTGGAATTGGTTTAACATAACAAATTGGCTGTGGTATATAAA
ATTATTCATAATGATAGTAGGAGGCTTGGTAGGTTTAAGAATAGTTTTTGCTGTACTTTCTATAGTGAAT
AGAGTTAGGCAGGGATATTCACCATTATCGTTTCAGACCCACCTCCCAACCCCGAGGGGACCCGACAGGC
CCGAAGGAATAGAAGAAGAAGGTGGAGAGAGAGACAGAGACAGATCCATTCGATTAGTGAACGGATCTCG
ACGGTATCGGTTAACTTTTAAAAGAAAAGGGGGGATTGGGGGGTACAGTGCAGGGGAAAGAATAGTAGAC
ATAATAGCAACAGACATACAAACTAAAGAATTACAAAAACAAATTACAAAAATTCAAAATTTTATCGATC
ACGAGACTAGCCTCGAGCTGGCTGCAGTAACGCCATTTTGCAAGGCATGGAAAAATACCAAACCAAGAAT
AGAGAAGTTCAGATCAAGGGCGGGTACATGAAAATAGCTAACGTTGGGCCAAACAGGATATCTGCGGTGA
GCAGTTTCGGCCCCGGCCCGGGGCCAAGAACAGATGGTCACCGCAGTTTCGGCCCCGGCCCGAGGCCAAG
AACAGATGGTCCCCAGATATGGCCCAACCCTCAGCAGTTTCTTAAGACCCATCAGATGTTTCCAGGCTCC
CCCAAGGACCTGAAATGACCCTGCGCCTTATTTGAATTAACCAATCAGCCTGCTTCTCGCTTCTGTTCGC
GCGCTTCTGCTTCCCGAGCTCTATAAAAGAGCTCACAACCCCTCACTCGGCGCGCCAGTCCTCCGACAGA
CTGAGTCGGCCGGTCGAATCAAGCTTATCGATACCGTCGACGGATCCGCTAGCCCGCGGTTCGAAATGGA
ACACCCGCTCTTTGGCTGCCTGCGCAGCCCTCACGCCACGGCGCAAGGCTTGCACCCGTTCTCCCAATCC
TCTCTCGCCCTCCATGGAAGATCTGACCATATGTCTTACCCCGAGCTCTCTACTTCTTCCTCATCTTGCA
TAATCGCGGGATACCCCAACGAAGAGGGCATGTTTGCCAGCCAGCATCACAGGGGGCACCACCACCACCA
CCACCACCACCATCACCACCATCAGCAGCAGCAGCACCAGGCTCTGCAAACCAACTGGCACCTCCCGCAG
ATGTCTTCCCCACCGAGTGCGGCTCGGCACAGCCTCTGCCTCCAGCCCGACTCTGGAGGGCCCCCAGAGT
TGGGGAGCAGCCCGCCCGTCCTGTGCTCCAACTCTTCCAGCTTGGGCTCCAGCACCCCGACTGGGGCCGC
GTGCGCGCCGGGGGACTACGGCCGCCAGGCACTGTCACCTGCGGAGGCGGAGAAGCGAAGCGGCGGCAAG
AGGAAAAGCGACAGCTCAGACTCCCAGGAAGGAAATTACAAGTCAGAAGTCAACAGCAAACCCAGGAAAG
AAAGGACAGCATTTACCAAAGAGCAAATCAGAGAACTTGAAGCAGAATTTGCCCATCATAATTATCTCAC
CAGACTGAGGCGATACGAGATAGCAGTGAATCTGGATCTCACTGAAAGACAGGTGAAAGTCTGGTTCCAA
AACAGGCGGATGAAGTGGAAGAGGGTAAAGGGTGGACAGCAAGGAGCTGCGGCTCGGGAAAAGGAACTGG
TGAATGTGAAAAAGGGAACACTTCTCCCATCAGAGCTGTCGGGAATTGGTGCAGCCACCCTCCAGCAAAC
AGGGGACTCTATAGCAAATGAAGACAGTCACGACAGTGACCACAGCTCAGAGCATGCGCACTTATGAACC
GGTCGGATCCCCCGGGCTGCAGGAATTCGAGCATCTTACCGCCATTTATTCCCATATTTGTTCTGTTTTT
CTTGATTTGGGTATACATTTAAATGTTAATAAAACAAAATGGTGGGGCAATCATTTACATTTTTAGGGAT
ATGTAATTACTAGTTCAGGTGTATTGCCACAAGACAAACATGTTAAGAAACTTTCCCGTTATTTACGCTC
TGTTCCTGTTAATCAACCTCTGGATTACAAAATTTGTGAAAGATTGACTGATATTCTTAACTATGTTGCT
CCTTTTACGCTGTGTGGATATGCTGCTTTAATGCCTCTGTATCATGCTATTGCTTCCCGTACGGCTTTCG
TTTTCTCCTCCTTGTATAAATCCTGGTTGCTGTCTCTTTATGAGGAGTTGTGGCCCGTTGTCCGTCAACG
TGGCGTGGTGTGCTCTGTGTTTGCTGACGCAACCCCCACTGGCTGGGGCATTGCCACCACCTGTCAACTC
CTTTCTGGGACTTTCGCTTTCCCCCTCCCGATCGCCACGGCAGAACTCATCGCCGCCTGCCTTGCCCGCT
GCTGGACAGGGGCTAGGTTGCTGGGCACTGATAATTCCGTGGTGTTGTCGGGGAAGCTGACGTCCTTTGC
AATTCGATATCAAGCTGTACCTTCTAGATGTACATGGGCCCCAGCGCTTCTAGACCAATGACTTACAAGG
CAGCTGTAGATCTTAGCCACTTTTTAAAAGAAAAGGGGGGACTGGAAGGGCTAATTCACTCCCAACGAAG
ACAAGATCTGCTTTTTGCTTGTACTGGGTCTCTCTGGTTAGACCAGATCTGAGCCTGGGAGCTCTCTGGC
TAACTAGGGAACCCACTGCTTAAGCCTCAATAAAGCTTGCCTTGAGTGCTTCAAGTAGTGTGTGCCCGTC
TGTTGTGTGACTCTGGTAACTAGAGATCCCTCAGACCCTTTTAGTCAGTGTGGAAAATCTCTAGCAGTAG
TAGTTCATGTCATCTTATTATTCAGTATTTATAACTTGCAAAGAAATGAATATCAGAGAGTGAGAGGAAC
TTGTTTATTGCAGCTTATAATGGTTACAAATAAAGCAATAGCATCACAAATTTCACAAATAAAGCATTTT
TTTCACTGCATTCTAGTTGTGGTTTGTCCAAACTCATCAATGTATCTTATCATGTCTGGCTCTAGCTATC
CCGCCCCTAACTCCGCCCATCCCGCCCCTAACTCCGCCCAGTTCCGCCCATTCTCCGCCCCATGGCTGAC
TAATTTTTTTT
