>Addgene plasmid #219245 | SFFV-MEOX2-Brd 311 | depositor partial sequence | sequence record 428215 | TF ORF
ATGGAACACCCGCTCTTTGGCTGCCTGCGCAGCCCTCACGCCACGGCGCAAGGCTTGCACCCGTTCTCCC
AATCCTCTCTCGCCCTCCATGGAAGATCTGACCATATGTCTTACCCCGAGCTCTCTACTTCTTCCTCATC
TTGCATAATCGCGGGATACCCCAACGAAGAGGGCATGTTTGCCAGCCAGCATCACAGGGGGCACCACCAC
CACCACCACCACCACCATCACCACCATCAGCAGCAGCAGCACCAGGCTCTGCAAACCAACTGGCACCTCC
CGCAGATGTCTTCCCCACCGAGTGCGGCTCGGCACAGCCTCTGCCTCCAGCCCGACTCTGGAGGGCCCCC
AGAGTTGGGGAGCAGCCCGCCCGTCCTGTGCTCCAACTCTTCCAGCTTGGGCTCCAGCACCCCGACTGGG
GCCGCGTGCGCGCCGGGGGACTACGGCCGCCAGGCACTGTCACCTGCGGAGGCGGAGAAGCGAAGCGGCG
GCAAGAGGAAAAGCGACAGCTCAGACTCCCAGGAAGGAAATTACAAGTCAGAAGTCAACAGCAAACCCAG
GAAAGAAAGGACAGCATTTACCAAAGAGCAAATCAGAGAACTTGAAGCAGAATTTGCCCATCATAATTAT
CTCACCAGACTGAGGCGATACGAGATAGCAGTGAATCTGGATCTCACTGAAAGACAGGTGAAAGTCTGGT
TCCAAAACAGGCGGATGAAGTGGAAGAGGGTAAAGGGTGGACAGCAAGGAGCTGCGGCTCGGGAAAAGGA
ACTGGTGAATGTGAAAAAGGGAACACTTCTCCCATCAGAGCTGTCGGGAATTGGTGCAGCCACCCTCCAG
CAAACAGGGGACTCTATAGCAAATGAAGACAGTCACGACAGTGACCACAGCTCAGAGCATGCGCACTTAT
GA
