>Addgene plasmid #219245 | SFFV-MEOX2-Brd 311 | depositor partial sequence | sequence record 428216 | Barcode sequence
TGTACATGGGCCCCAGCGCT
